>Addgene plasmid #12440 | pFlagCMV2-UbcM8 | addgene partial sequence | sequence record 19850 | CMV-F 5'-CGCAAATGGGCGGTAGGCGTG-3'
GCAGAGCTCGTTTAGTGGACCGTCAGAATTGATCTACCATGGACTACAAAGACGATGACGACAAGCTTAT
GATGGCCAGCAAGCGAGTGGCGAAAGAGCTGGAGAGTCTTTCGAAGGAGCTGCCGCCATACCTTCGCCAA
CTGTCTAGTGACGATGCCAATGTGCTTGTGTGGCACATGCTCCTGCTGCCAGACCAGCTTCCCTATGGCC
TCAAAGCCTTCCAAGTGCGGATTGATTTCCCCAGGGAGTATCCATTCAAGCCTCCCACTTTGAGATTCAC
CACCAAGATCTACCACCCCAACGTCAGGGAGGATGGTCTGGTGTGCCTGCCCCTCATCAGCAATGAGAAC
TGGAAGCCTTACACCAAGCCTTATCAAGTCTTGGAGGCCCTCAATGTGCTGGTGAGTAAACCGAATCTGG
AAGAGCCTGTGCGTCTGGAACTTGCTGACCTCCTGACTCAGAACCCGGAGATGTTCAGGAAGAAGGCAGA
AGAGTTCACCCTTAAATTCGGAGTGGACCGGCCCTCTTAAGAATTCATCGATAGATCTGATATCGGTACC
AGTCGACTCTAGAGGATCCCGGGTGGCATCCCTGTGACCCCTCCCCAGTGCCTCTCCTGGCCCTGGAAGT
TGCCACTCCAGTGCCCACCAGCCTTGTCCTAATAAAATTAAGTTGCATCATTTTGTCTGACTAGGTGTCC
TTCTAAATATTATG
