[The description below was written by a language model from this plasmid's Addgene catalogue record.]
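Description:
pFlagCMV2-UbcM8 is a mammalian expression plasmid built on the pFlag-CMV2 backbone (about 4.7 kb without the insert). It is maintained in E. coli as a high-copy plasmid under ampicillin selection. The record does not list a mammalian selection marker, and no feature table is provided, so details such as the origin of replication and polyadenylation signal are not documented here. As the backbone name indicates, expression in mammalian cells is expected to be driven by the strong, constitutive cytomegalovirus (CMV) promoter, which suits the vector to transient transfection.

The insert is mouse UbcM8, the product of the Ube2l6 gene (also known as UbcH8 or Ubce8), cloned between the HindIII and EcoRI sites, both of which remain intact and so can be used to excise or swap the insert. The coding sequence is placed in frame behind a backbone-encoded N-terminal FLAG epitope, so the protein is produced as FLAG-UbcM8 and can be detected or immunoprecipitated with anti-FLAG antibodies without needing a protein-specific antibody. The insert size is not stated in the record.

Ube2l6 encodes an interferon-inducible E2 conjugating enzyme, and the associated publication identifies it as a conjugating enzyme for ISGylation, the covalent attachment of the ubiquitin-like modifier ISG15 to target proteins. The plasmid is therefore suited to overexpressing tagged UbcM8 in cultured mammalian cells, for example to examine its contribution to ISG15 conjugation or to follow its expression and interactions through the FLAG tag.
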