Addgene plasmid #12440: pFlagCMV2-UbcM8
Depositing lab: Dong-Er Zhang. Depositing organization: Scripps California (The Scripps Research Institute). Publication: Interferon-inducible ubiquitin E2, Ubc8, is a conjugating enzyme for protein ISGylation. Kim KI, Giannakopoulos NV, Virgin HW, Zhang DE. Mol Cell Biol. 2004 Nov . 24(21):9592-600. 10.1128/MCB.24.21.9592-9600.2004 PubMed 15485925.
Backbone
  Vector backbone: pFlag-CMV2
  Backbone size w/o insert (bp): 4679
  Vector type: Mammalian Expression
Growth in bacteria
  Bacterial resistance: Ampicillin, 100 μg/mL
  Growth temperature: 37°C
  Growth strain: DH5alpha
  Copy number: High Copy
Gene/Insert
  Gene/Insert name: UbcM8
  Species: M. musculus (mouse)
  Entrez Gene: Ube2l6 (a.k.a. 2810489I21Rik, RIG-B, UBCH8, Ubce8, Ubcm8)
  Tag / fusion protein: FLAG (N terminal on backbone)
  Cloning method: Restriction Enzyme; 5′ cloning site HindIII (not destroyed); 3′ cloning site EcoRI (not destroyed)
  Sequencing primers: 5′ pCEP fwd
Terms and licenses: Academic/Nonprofit Terms; Industry Terms: Not Available to Industry
How to cite: pFlagCMV2-UbcM8 was a gift from Dong-Er Zhang (Addgene plasmid # 12440 ; http://n2t.net/addgene:12440 ; RRID:Addgene_12440)
